Addgene plasmid #85716: pEJS476-pHAGE-TO-Nme dCas9 3XGFP-SgRNA/Telomere-All-in-one
Purpose: Expresses dNmeCas9-3XsfGFP and telomere-targeting Nme sgRNA
Depositing lab: Erik Sontheimer. Depositing organization: University of Massachusetts, Worcester. Publication: Naturally Occurring Off-Switches for CRISPR-Cas9. Pawluk A, Amrani N, Zhang Y, Garcia B, Hidalgo-Reyes Y, Lee J, Edraki A, Shah M, Sontheimer EJ, Maxwell KL, Davidson AR. Cell. 2016 Dec 15;167(7):1829-1838.e9. doi: 10.1016/j.cell.2016.11.017. Epub 2016 Dec 8. PubMed 27984730.
Backbone
  Vector backbone: pHAGE-DEST
  Total vector size (bp): 12560
  Vector type: Mammalian Expression, Lentiviral, CRISPR
Growth in bacteria
  Bacterial resistance: Ampicillin, 100 μg/mL
  Growth temperature: 37°C
  Growth strain: NEB Stable
  Copy number: High Copy
Gene/Insert 1
  Gene/Insert name: Nme dCas9
  Species: Synthetic
  Insert size (bp): 3243
  Promoter: CMV-TO
  Tag / fusion protein: 3XsfGFP (C terminal on insert)
  Cloning method: Restriction Enzyme; 5′ cloning site EcoRI (not destroyed); 3′ cloning site XbaI (not destroyed)
  Sequencing primers: 5′ cgaaggaatagaagaagaaggtgga; 3′ CCAAAGGGAGATCCGACTCG
Gene/Insert 2
  Gene/Insert name: telomere sgRNA
  Species: H. sapiens (human)
  Promoter: U6
  Cloning method: Gibson Cloning
  Sequencing primers: 5′ GCATATACGATACAAGGCTGT
Resource information
  A portion of this plasmid was derived from a plasmid made by: pHAGE-TO-nmdCas9-3XGFP was a gift from Thoru Pederson (Addgene plasmid # 64109).
Terms and licenses: Academic/Nonprofit Terms; Industry Terms: Not Available to Industry
Depositor comments: Multicolor CRISPR labeling of chromosomal loci in human cells. Ma H, Naseri A, Reyes-Gutierrez P, Wolfe SA, Zhang S, Pederson T. Proc Natl Acad Sci U S A. 2015 Mar 10;112(10):3002-7. doi: 10.1073/pnas.1420024112. Epub 2015 Feb 23. 10.1073/pnas.1420024112 PubMed 25713381
How to cite: pEJS476-pHAGE-TO-Nme dCas9 3XGFP-SgRNA/Telomere-All-in-one was a gift from Erik Sontheimer (Addgene plasmid # 85716 ; http://n2t.net/addgene:85716 ; RRID:Addgene_85716)
