[The description below was written by a language model from this plasmid's Addgene catalogue record and pLannotate feature annotations shown in this document.]
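Description:
pEJS476-pHAGE-TO-Nme dCas9 3XGFP-SgRNA/Telomere-All-in-one is a 12.56 kb mammalian expression and CRISPR imaging plasmid built on the HIV-1-based lentiviral backbone pHAGE-DEST. It is propagated in E. coli through a high-copy ColE1/pUC-type origin with ampicillin selection (AmpR, β-lactamase). The lentiviral framework comprises a truncated 5' LTR, the Ψ packaging signal with a gag fragment, the Rev response element, cPPT/CTS, a WPRE to boost transcript expression, and a self-inactivating ΔU3 3' LTR.

Between the LTRs, a CMV enhancer/promoter followed by tet operator sequences (the "CMV-TO" promoter, which would allow repression by Tet repressor where present) drives catalytically dead Neisseria meningitidis Cas9. This NmdCas9 carries the D16A, D587A, H588A and N611A mutations, so it binds DNA under RNA guidance but does not cut. It is fused at its C terminus to three tandem copies of superfolder GFP. A second cassette uses the human U6 RNA polymerase III promoter to express an Nme-format single guide RNA, with the Nm tracrRNA scaffold annotated, whose spacer targets human telomeric repeats.

In the feature table this U6-sgRNA unit lies downstream of the 3' LTR, outside the region that would be packaged into virus. The "all-in-one" arrangement therefore appears suited to plasmid transfection rather than to co-delivery of both components by lentiviral transduction. The dCas9-3XsfGFP portion derives from an earlier plasmid developed for multicolour CRISPR labelling of chromosomal loci in human cells. The construct produces fluorescent telomere foci in live cells. The associated work concerns natural anti-CRISPR off-switches for Cas9, so such foci could report on NmeCas9 DNA binding and its inhibition, though the record does not spell out the assay.
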