Features (pLannotate 1.2.2; 31 found; start..end, strand, type, name):
    377..634     +  LTR            5' LTR (truncated): truncated 5' long terminal repeat (LTR) from HIV-1
    681..806     +  misc_feature   HIV-1 Ψ: packaging signal of human immunodeficiency virus type 1
    790..1128    +  CDS            HIV-1 gag (fragment): gag protein from human immunodeficiency virus 1; gag
   1303..1536    +  misc_feature   RRE: The Rev response element (RRE) of HIV-1 allows for Rev-dependent mRNA export from the nucleus to the cytoplasm.
   1913..2013    +  CDS            Rev (fragment): human immunodeficiency virus 1 (HIV-1) Rev protein; rev; enhances nuclear export of unspliced and incompletely spliced viral mRNAs
   2058..2175    +  misc_feature   cPPT/CTS: central polypurine tract and central termination sequence of HIV-1
   2299..2602    +  enhancer       CMV enhancer: human cytomegalovirus immediate early enhancer
   2603..2806    +  promoter       CMV promoter: human cytomegalovirus (CMV) immediate early promoter
   2808..2827    +  promoter       PLtetO-1 promoter (fragment): modified phage lambda PL promoter with tet operator sites (Lutz and Bujard, 1997)
   2829..2848    +  promoter       PLtetO-1 promoter (fragment): modified phage lambda PL promoter with tet operator sites (Lutz and Bujard, 1997)
   2856..2889    +  promoter       TRE3GV promoter (fragment): 3rd-generation Tet-responsive promoter that can be activated by binding of Tet-On® 3G, optimized for retroviral and lentiviral vectors
   3019..6261    +  CDS            NmdCas9: catalytically dead mutant of the Cas9 endonuclease from the Neisseria meningitidis Type II CRISPR/Cas system RNA-guided DNA-binding protein that lacks endonuclease activity due to the mutations D16A, D587A, H588A, and N611A
   6313..7026    +  CDS            superfolder GFP: GFP variant that folds robustly even when fused to poorly folded proteins (Pédelacq et al., 2006)
   7045..7758    +  CDS            superfolder GFP: GFP variant that folds robustly even when fused to poorly folded proteins (Pédelacq et al., 2006)
   7777..8490    +  CDS            superfolder GFP: GFP variant that folds robustly even when fused to poorly folded proteins (Pédelacq et al., 2006)
   8512..9100    +  misc_feature   WPRE: woodchuck hepatitis virus posttranscriptional regulatory element
   9108..9173    +  CDS            nef (fragment): NEF_HV1Z2 - Experimental evidence at protein level: Swiss-Prot protein existence level 1. Extracellular Nef protein targets CD4(+) T-lymphocytes for apoptosis by interacting with CXCR4 surface receptors. From Human immunodeficiency virus type 1 group M subtype D (isolate Z2/CDC-Z34) (HIV-1).
   9175..9408    +  LTR            3' LTR (ΔU3): self-inactivating 3' long terminal repeat (LTR) from HIV-1
   9504..9744    +  promoter       U6 promoter: RNA polymerase III promoter for human U6 snRNA
   9806..9898    +  misc_RNA       Nm tracrRNA: trans-activating CRISPR RNA for the Neisseria meningitidis CRISPR/Cas9 system (Hou et al., 2013)
  10051..10155   +  promoter       AmpR promoter: bla
  10156..11016   +  CDS            AmpR: β-lactamase; bla; confers resistance to ampicillin, carbenicillin, and related antibiotics
  11187..11775   +  rep_origin     ori: high-copy-number ColE1/pMB1/pBR322/pUC origin of replication
  11958..12012   +  CDS            lacI (fragment): lac repressor; lacI; The lac repressor binds to the lac operator to inhibit transcription in E. coli. This inhibition can be relieved by adding lactose or isopropyl-β-D-thiogalactopyranoside (IPTG).
  12018..12111   +  rep_origin     SV40 ori (fragment): SV40 origin of replication
  12136..12173   +  CDS            lacI (fragment): lac repressor; lacI; The lac repressor binds to the lac operator to inhibit transcription in E. coli. This inhibition can be relieved by adding lactose or isopropyl-β-D-thiogalactopyranoside (IPTG).
  12186..12207   +  protein_bind   CAP binding site: CAP binding activates transcription in the presence of cAMP. E. coli catabolite activator protein
  12222..12252   +  promoter       lac promoter: promoter for the E. coli lac operon
  12256..12278   +  protein_bind   lac operator (fragment): The lac repressor binds to the lac operator to inhibit transcription in E. coli. This inhibition can be relieved by adding lactose or isopropyl-β-D-thiogalactopyranoside (IPTG). lac repressor encoded by lacI
  12310..12393   +  polyA_signal   SV40 poly(A) signal (fragment): SV40 polyadenylation signal
  12560..329     +  CDS            nef (fragment) (across the origin): NEF_HV1BR - Experimental evidence at protein level: Swiss-Prot protein existence level 1. Extracellular Nef protein targets CD4(+) T-lymphocytes for apoptosis by interacting with CXCR4 surface receptors (PubMed:14990729). From Human immunodeficiency virus type 1 group M subtype B (isolate BRU/LAI) (HIV-1).
>Addgene plasmid #85716 | pEJS476-pHAGE-TO-Nme dCas9 3XGFP-SgRNA/Telomere-All-in-one | addgene full sequence | sequence record 170102 | Addgene NGS Result
TGGAAGGGCTAATTCACTCCCAAAGAAGACAAGATATCCTTGATCTGTGGATCTACCACACACAAGGCTA
CTTCCCTGATTAGCAGAACTACACACCAGGGCCAGGGGTCAGATATCCACTGACCTTTGGATGGTGCTAC
AAGCTAGTACCAGTTGAGCCAGATAAGGTAGAAGAGGCCAATAAAGGAGAGAACACCAGCTTGTTACACC
CTGTGAGCCTGCATGGGATGGATGACCCGGAGAGAGAAGTGTTAGAGTGGAGGTTTGACAGCCGCCTAGC
ATTTCATCACGTGGCCCGAGAGCTGCATCCGGAGTACTTCAAGAACTGCTGATATCGAGCTTGCTACAAG
GGACTTTCCGCTGGGGACTTTCCAGGGAGGCGTGGCCTGGGCGGGACTGGGGAGTGGCGAGCCCTCAGAT
CCTGCATATAAGCAGCTGCTTTTTGCCTGTACTGGGTCTCTCTGGTTAGACCAGATCTGAGCCTGGGAGC
TCTCTGGCTAACTAGGGAACCCACTGCTTAAGCCTCAATAAAGCTTGCCTTGAGTGCTTCAAGTAGTGTG
TGCCCGTCTGTTGTGTGACTCTGGTAACTAGAGATCCCTCAGACCCTTTTAGTCAGTGTGGAAAATCTCT
AGCAGTGGCGCCCGAACAGGGACTTGAAAGCGAAAGGGAAACCAGAGGAGCTCTCTCGACGCAGGACTCG
GCTTGCTGAAGCGCGCACGGCAAGAGGCGAGGGGCGGCGACTGGTGAGTACGCCAAAAATTTTGACTAGC
GGAGGCTAGAAGGAGAGAGATGGGTGCGAGAGCGTCAGTATTAAGCGGGGGAGAATTAGATCGCGATGGG
AAAAAATTCGGTTAAGGCCAGGGGGAAAGAAAAAATATAAATTAAAACATATAGTATGGGCAAGCAGGGA
GCTAGAACGATTCGCAGTTAATCCTGGCCTGTTAGAAACATCAGAAGGCTGTAGACAAATACTGGGACAG
CTACAACCATCCCTTCAGACAGGATCAGAAGAACTTAGATCATTATATAATACAGTAGCAACCCTCTATT
GTGTGCATCAAAGGATAGAGATAAAAGACACCAAGGAAGCTTTAGACAAGATAGAGGAAGAGCAAAACAA
AAGTAAGACCACCGCACAGCAAGCGGCCGGCCGCTGATCTTCAGACCTGGAGGAGGAGATATGAGGGACA
ATTGGAGAAGTGAATTATATAAATATAAAGTAGTAAAAATTGAACCATTAGGAGTAGCACCCACCAAGGC
AAAGAGAAGAGTGGTGCAGAGAGAAAAAAGAGCAGTGGGAATAGGAGCTTTGTTCCTTGGGTTCTTGGGA
GCAGCAGGAAGCACTATGGGCGCAGCGTCAATGACGCTGACGGTACAGGCCAGACAATTATTGTCTGGTA
TAGTGCAGCAGCAGAACAATTTGCTGAGGGCTATTGAGGCGCAACAGCATCTGTTGCAACTCACAGTCTG
GGGCATCAAGCAGCTCCAGGCAAGAATCCTGGCTGTGGAAAGATACCTAAAGGATCAACAGCTCCTGGGG
ATTTGGGGTTGCTCTGGAAAACTCATTTGCACCACTGCTGTGCCTTGGAATGCTAGTTGGAGTAATAAAT
CTCTGGAACAGATTTGGAATCACACGACCTGGATGGAGTGGGACAGAGAAATTAACAATTACACAAGCTT
AATACACTCCTTAATTGAAGAATCGCAAAACCAGCAAGAAAAGAATGAACAAGAATTATTGGAATTAGAT
AAATGGGCAAGTTTGTGGAATTGGTTTAACATAACAAATTGGCTGTGGTATATAAAATTATTCATAATGA
TAGTAGGAGGCTTGGTAGGTTTAAGAATAGTTTTTGCTGTACTTTCTATAGTGAATAGAGTTAGGCAGGG
ATATTCACCATTATCGTTTCAGACCCACCTCCCAACCCCGAGGGGACCCGACAGGCCCGAAGGAATAGAA
GAAGAAGGTGGAGAGAGAGACAGAGACAGATCCATTCGATTAGTGAACGGATCTCGACGGTATCGCCGAA
TTGACAAATGGCAGTATTCATCCACAATTTTAAAAGAAAAGGGGGGATTGGGGGGTACAGTGCAGGGGAA
AGAATAGTAGACATAATAGCAACAGACATACAAACTAAAGAATTACAAAAACAAATTACAAAAATTCAAA
ATTTTCGGGTTTATTACAGGGACAGCAGAGATCCAGTTTGGACTAGCGATGCTAGCTGATGCGGGCCCTA
GTTATTAATAGTAATCAATTACGGGGTCATTAGTTCATAGCCCATATATGGAGTTCCGCGTTACATAACT
TACGGTAAATGGCCCGCCTGGCTGACCGCCCAACGACCCCCGCCCATTGACGTCAATAATGACGTATGTT
CCCATAGTAACGCCAATAGGGACTTTCCATTGACGTCAATGGGTGGAGTATTTACGGTAAACTGCCCACT
TGGCAGTACATCAAGTGTATCATATGCCAAGTACGCCCCCTATTGACGTCAATGACGGTAAATGGCCCGC
CTGGCATTATGCCCAGTACATGACCTTATGGGACTTTCCTACTTGGCAGTACATCTACGTATTAGTCATC
GCTATTACCATGGTGATGCGGTTTTGGCAGTACATCAATGGGCGTGGATAGCGGTTTGACTCACGGGGAT
TTCCAAGTCTCCACCCCATTGACGTCAATGGGAGTTTGTTTTGGCACCAAAATCAACGGGACTTTCCAAA
ATGTCGTAACAACTCCGCCCCATTGACGCAAATGGGCGGTAGGCGTGTACGGTGGGAGGTCTATATAAGC
AGAGCTCTCCCTATCAGTGATAGAGATCTCCCTATCAGTGATAGAGATCGTCGACGAGCTCGTTTAGTGA
ACCGTCAGATCGCCTGGAGACGCCATCCACGCTGTTTTGACCTCCATAGAAGACACCGGGACCGATCCAG
CCTACCGGTTAAGGTGAACGCGTGCAGGCTGGCGCCACCATGGCCCCTAAAAAGAAACGCAAGGTCGAAT
TCGGAAGCGCCGCCTTCAAGCCCAACCCCATCAACTACATCCTGGGCCTGGCCATCGGCATCGCCAGCGT
GGGCTGGGCCATGGTGGAGATCGACGAGGACGAGAACCCCATCTGCCTGATCGACCTGGGTGTGCGCGTG
TTCGAGCGCGCTGAGGTGCCCAAGACTGGTGACAGTCTGGCTATGGCTCGCCGGCTTGCTCGCTCTGTTC
GGCGCCTTACTCGCCGGCGCGCTCACCGCCTTCTGCGCGCTCGCCGCCTGCTGAAGCGCGAGGGTGTGCT
GCAGGCTGCCGACTTCGACGAGAACGGCCTGATCAAGAGCCTGCCCAACACTCCTTGGCAGCTGCGCGCT
GCCGCTCTGGACCGCAAGCTGACTCCTCTGGAGTGGAGCGCCGTGCTGCTGCACCTGATCAAGCACCGCG
GCTACCTGAGCCAGCGCAAGAACGAGGGCGAGACCGCCGACAAGGAGCTGGGTGCTCTGCTGAAGGGCGT
GGCCGACAACGCCCACGCCCTGCAGACTGGTGACTTCCGCACTCCTGCTGAGCTGGCCCTGAACAAGTTC
GAGAAGGAGAGCGGCCACATCCGCAACCAGCGCGGCGACTACAGCCACACCTTCAGCCGCAAGGACCTGC
AGGCCGAGCTGATCCTGCTGTTCGAGAAGCAGAAGGAGTTCGGCAACCCCCACGTGAGCGGCGGCCTGAA
GGAGGGCATCGAGACCCTGCTGATGACCCAGCGCCCCGCCCTGAGCGGCGACGCCGTGCAGAAGATGCTG
GGCCACTGCACCTTCGAGCCAGCCGAGCCCAAGGCCGCCAAGAACACCTACACCGCCGAGCGCTTCATCT
GGCTGACCAAGCTGAACAACCTGCGCATCCTGGAGCAGGGCAGCGAGCGCCCCCTGACCGACACCGAGCG
CGCCACCCTGATGGACGAGCCCTACCGCAAGAGCAAGCTGACCTACGCCCAGGCCCGCAAGCTGCTGGGT
CTGGAGGACACCGCCTTCTTCAAGGGCCTGCGCTACGGCAAGGACAACGCCGAGGCCAGCACCCTGATGG
AGATGAAGGCCTACCACGCCATCAGCCGCGCCCTGGAGAAGGAGGGCCTGAAGGACAAGAAGAGTCCTCT
GAACCTGAGCCCCGAGCTGCAGGACGAGATCGGCACCGCCTTCAGCCTGTTCAAGACCGACGAGGACATC
ACCGGCCGCCTGAAGGACCGCATCCAGCCCGAGATCCTGGAGGCCCTGCTGAAGCACATCAGCTTCGACA
AGTTCGTGCAGATCAGCCTGAAGGCCCTGCGCCGCATCGTGCCCCTGATGGAGCAGGGCAAGCGCTACGA
CGAGGCCTGCGCCGAGATCTACGGCGACCACTACGGCAAGAAGAACACCGAGGAGAAGATCTACCTGCCT
CCTATCCCCGCCGACGAGATCCGCAACCCCGTGGTGCTGCGCGCCCTGAGCCAGGCCCGCAAGGTGATCA
ACGGCGTGGTGCGCCGCTACGGCAGCCCCGCCCGCATCCACATCGAGACCGCCCGCGAGGTGGGCAAGAG
CTTCAAGGACCGCAAGGAGATCGAGAAGCGCCAGGAGGAGAACCGCAAGGACCGCGAGAAGGCCGCCGCC
AAGTTCCGCGAGTACTTCCCCAACTTCGTGGGCGAGCCCAAGAGCAAGGACATCCTGAAGCTGCGCCTGT
ACGAGCAGCAGCACGGCAAGTGCCTGTACAGCGGCAAGGAGATCAACCTGGGCCGCCTGAACGAGAAGGG
CTACGTGGAGATCGCCGCTGCCCTGCCCTTCAGCCGCACCTGGGACGACAGCTTCAACAACAAGGTGCTG
GTGCTGGGCAGCGAGGCTCAGAACAAGGGCAACCAGACCCCCTACGAGTACTTCAACGGCAAGGACAACA
GCCGCGAGTGGCAGGAGTTCAAGGCCCGCGTGGAGACCAGCCGCTTCCCCCGCAGCAAGAAGCAGCGCAT
CCTGCTGCAGAAGTTCGACGAGGACGGCTTCAAGGAGCGCAACCTGAACGACACCCGCTACGTGAACCGC
TTCCTGTGCCAGTTCGTGGCCGACCGCATGCGCCTGACCGGCAAGGGCAAGAAGCGCGTGTTCGCCAGCA
ACGGCCAGATCACCAACCTGCTGCGCGGCTTCTGGGGCCTGCGCAAGGTGCGCGCCGAGAACGACCGCCA
CCACGCCCTGGACGCCGTGGTGGTGGCCTGCAGCACCGTGGCCATGCAGCAGAAGATCACCCGCTTCGTG
CGCTACAAGGAGATGAACGCCTTCGACGGTAAAACCATCGACAAGGAGACCGGCGAGGTGCTGCACCAGA
AGACCCACTTCCCCCAGCCCTGGGAGTTCTTCGCCCAGGAGGTGATGATCCGCGTGTTCGGCAAGCCCGA
CGGCAAGCCCGAGTTCGAGGAGGCCGACACCCCCGAGAAGCTGCGCACCCTGCTGGCCGAGAAGCTGAGC
AGCCGCCCTGAGGCCGTGCACGAGTACGTGACTCCTCTGTTCGTGAGCCGCGCCCCCAACCGCAAGATGA
GCGGTCAGGGTCACATGGAGACCGTGAAGAGCGCCAAGCGCCTGGACGAGGGCGTGAGCGTGCTGCGCGT
GCCCCTGACCCAGCTGAAGCTGAAGGACCTGGAGAAGATGGTGAACCGCGAGCGCGAGCCCAAGCTGTAC
GAGGCCCTGAAGGCCCGCCTGGAGGCCCACAAGGACGACCCCGCCAAGGCCTTCGCCGAGCCCTTCTACA
AGTACGACAAGGCCGGCAACCGCACCCAGCAGGTGAAGGCCGTGCGCGTGGAGCAGGTGCAGAAGACCGG
CGTGTGGGTGCGCAACCACAACGGCATCGCCGACAACGCCACCATGGTGCGCGTGGACGTGTTCGAGAAG
GGCGACAAGTACTACCTGGTGCCCATCTACAGCTGGCAGGTGGCCAAGGGCATCCTGCCCGACCGCGCCG
TGGTGCAGGGCAAGGACGAGGAGGACTGGCAGCTGATCGACGACAGCTTCAACTTCAAGTTCAGCCTGCA
CCCCAACGACCTGGTGGAGGTGATCACCAAGAAGGCCCGCATGTTCGGCTACTTCGCCAGCTGCCACCGC
GGCACCGGCAACATCAACATCCGCATCCACGACCTGGACCACAAGATCGGCAAGAACGGCATCCTGGAGG
GCATCGGCGTGAAGACCGCCCTGAGCTTCCAGAAGTACCAGATCGACGAGCTGGGCAAGGAGATCCGCCC
CTGCCGCCTGAAGAAGCGCCCTCCTGTGCGCGGCTCTACTAGTGGCTCTCCCAAGAAGAAGAGGAAGGTA
GGATCCGGAAGTATGCGTAAAGGCGAAGAGCTGTTCACTGGTGTCGTCCCTATTCTGGTGGAACTGGATG
GTGATGTCAACGGTCATAAGTTTTCCGTGCGTGGCGAGGGTGAAGGTGACGCAACTAATGGTAAACTGAC
GCTGAAGTTCATCTGTACTACTGGTAAACTGCCGGTACCTTGGCCGACTCTGGTAACGACGCTGACTTAT
GGTGTTCAGTGCTTTGCTCGTTATCCGGACCATATGAAGCAGCATGACTTCTTCAAGTCCGCCATGCCGG
AAGGCTATGTGCAGGAACGCACGATTTCCTTTAAGGATGACGGCACGTACAAAACGCGTGCGGAAGTGAA
ATTTGAAGGCGATACCCTGGTAAACCGCATTGAGCTGAAAGGCATTGACTTTAAAGAAGACGGCAATATC
CTGGGCCATAAGCTGGAATACAATTTTAACAGCCACAATGTTTACATCACCGCCGATAAACAAAAAAATG
GCATTAAAGCGAATTTTAAAATTCGCCACAACGTGGAGGATGGCAGCGTGCAGCTGGCTGATCACTACCA
GCAAAACACTCCAATCGGTGATGGTCCTGTTCTGCTGCCAGACAATCACTATCTGAGCACGCAAAGCGTT
CTGTCTAAAGATCCGAACGAGAAACGCGATCATATGGTTCTGCTGGAGTTCGTAACCGCAGCGGGCATCA
CGCATGGTATGGATGAACTGTACAAATCTGGCGGCCGCTCTGGCATGCGTAAAGGCGAAGAGCTGTTCAC
TGGTGTCGTCCCTATTCTGGTGGAACTGGATGGTGATGTCAACGGTCATAAGTTTTCCGTGCGTGGCGAG
GGTGAAGGTGACGCAACTAATGGTAAACTGACGCTGAAGTTCATCTGTACTACTGGTAAACTGCCGGTAC
CTTGGCCGACTCTGGTAACGACGCTGACTTATGGTGTTCAGTGCTTTGCTCGTTATCCGGACCATATGAA
GCAGCATGACTTCTTCAAGTCCGCCATGCCGGAAGGCTATGTGCAGGAACGCACGATTTCCTTTAAGGAT
GACGGCACGTACAAAACGCGTGCGGAAGTGAAATTTGAAGGCGATACCCTGGTAAACCGCATTGAGCTGA
AAGGCATTGACTTTAAAGAAGACGGCAATATCCTGGGCCATAAGCTGGAATACAATTTTAACAGCCACAA
TGTTTACATCACCGCCGATAAACAAAAAAATGGCATTAAAGCGAATTTTAAAATTCGCCACAACGTGGAG
GATGGCAGCGTGCAGCTGGCTGATCACTACCAGCAAAACACTCCAATCGGTGATGGTCCTGTTCTGCTGC
CAGACAATCACTATCTGAGCACGCAAAGCGTTCTGTCTAAAGATCCGAACGAGAAACGCGATCATATGGT
TCTGCTGGAGTTCGTAACCGCAGCGGGCATCACGCATGGTATGGATGAACTGTACAAAGGTAGCATCGAT
GGTAGCATGCGTAAAGGCGAAGAGCTGTTCACTGGTGTCGTCCCTATTCTGGTGGAACTGGATGGTGATG
TCAACGGTCATAAGTTTTCCGTGCGTGGCGAGGGTGAAGGTGACGCAACTAATGGTAAACTGACGCTGAA
GTTCATCTGTACTACTGGTAAACTGCCGGTACCTTGGCCGACTCTGGTAACGACGCTGACTTATGGTGTT
CAGTGCTTTGCTCGTTATCCGGACCATATGAAGCAGCATGACTTCTTCAAGTCCGCCATGCCGGAAGGCT
ATGTGCAGGAACGCACGATTTCCTTTAAGGATGACGGCACGTACAAAACGCGTGCGGAAGTGAAATTTGA
AGGCGATACCCTGGTAAACCGCATTGAGCTGAAAGGCATTGACTTTAAAGAAGACGGCAATATCCTGGGC
CATAAGCTGGAATACAATTTTAACAGCCACAATGTTTACATCACCGCCGATAAACAAAAAAATGGCATTA
AAGCGAATTTTAAAATTCGCCACAACGTGGAGGATGGCAGCGTGCAGCTGGCTGATCACTACCAGCAAAA
CACTCCAATCGGTGATGGTCCTGTTCTGCTGCCAGACAATCACTATCTGAGCACGCAAAGCGTTCTGTCT
AAAGATCCGAACGAGAAACGCGATCATATGGTTCTGCTGGAGTTCGTAACCGCAGCGGGCATCACGCATG
GTATGGATGAACTGTACAAACTCGAGTAGGGTAATCTAGATAATCAACCTCTGGATTACAAAATTTGTGA
AAGATTGACTGGTATTCTTAACTATGTTGCTCCTTTTACGCTATGTGGATACGCTGCTTTAATGCCTTTG
TATCATGCTATTGCTTCCCGTATGGCTTTCATTTTCTCCTCCTTGTATAAATCCTGGTTGCTGTCTCTTT
ATGAGGAGTTGTGGCCCGTTGTCAGGCAACGTGGCGTGGTGTGCACTGTGTTTGCTGACGCAACCCCCAC
TGGTTGGGGCATTGCCACCACCTGTCAGCTCCTTTCCGGGACTTTCGCTTTCCCCCTCCCTATTGCCACG
GCGGAACTCATCGCCGCCTGCCTTGCCCGCTGCTGGACAGGGGCTCGGCTGTTGGGCACTGACAATTCCG
TGGTGTTGTCGGGGAAATCATCGTCCTTTCCTTGGCTGCTCGCCTGTGTTGCCACCTGGATTCTGCGCGG
GACGTCCTTCTGCTACGTCCCTTCGGCCCTCAATCCAGCGGACCTTCCTTCCCGCGGCCTGCTGCCGGCT
CTGCGGCCTCTTCCGCGTCTTCGCCTTCGCCCTCAGACGAGTCGGATCTCCCTTTGGGCCGCCTCCCCGC
CTGAGATCCTTTAAGACCAATGACTTACAAGGCAGCTGTAGATCTTAGCCACTTTTTAAAAGAAAAGGGG
GGACTGGAAGGGCTAATTCACTCCCAACGAAGACAAGATCTGCTTTTTGCTTGTACTGGGTCTCTCTGGT
TAGACCAGATCTGAGCCTGGGAGCTCTCTGGCTAACTAGGGAACCCACTGCTTAAGCCTCAATAAAGCTT
GCCTTGAGTGCTTCAAGTAGTGTGTGCCCGTCTGTTGTGTGACTCTGGTAACTAGAGATCCCTCAGACCC
TTTTAGTCAGTGTGGAAAATCTCTAGCAGTAGTAGTTCATGTCATCTTATTATTCAGTATTTATAACTTG
CAAAGAAATGAATATCAGAGAGTGAGAGGCCCGGGGCGGCCGCCCCCTTCACCGAGGGCCTATTTCCCAT
GATTCCTTCATATTTGCATATACGATACAAGGCTGTTAGAGAGATAATTGGAATTAATTTGACTGTAAAC
ACAAAGATATTAGTACAAAATACGTGACGTAGAAAGTAATAATTTCTTGGGTAGTTTGCAGTTTTAAAAT
TATGTTTTAAAATGGACTATCATATGCTTACCGTAACTTGAAAGTATTTCGATTTCTTGGCTTTATATAT
CTTGTGGAAAGGACGAAACACCGTTAGGGTTAGGGTTAGGGTTAGGGGTTGTAGCTCCCTTTCTCATTTC
GGAAACGAAATGAGAACCGTTGCTACAATAAGGCCGTCTGAAAAGATGTGCCGCAACGCTCTGCCCCTTA
AAGCTTCTGCTTTAAGGGGCATCGTTTATTTTTTTGAATTCTCGACCCCCGGGTTAATTAAGGAAAGGGC
TAGATCATTCTTGAAGACGAAAGGGCCTCGTGATACGCCTATTTTTATAGGTTAATGTCATGATAATAAT
GGTTTCTTAGACGTCAGGTGGCACTTTTCGGGGAAATGTGCGCGGAACCCCTATTTGTTTATTTTTCTAA
ATACATTCAAATATGTATCCGCTCATGAGACAATAACCCTGATAAATGCTTCAATAATATTGAAAAAGGA
AGAGTATGAGTATTCAACATTTCCGTGTCGCCCTTATTCCCTTTTTTGCGGCATTTTGCCTTCCTGTTTT
TGCTCACCCAGAAACGCTGGTGAAAGTAAAAGATGCTGAAGATCAGTTGGGTGCACGAGTGGGTTACATC
GAACTGGATCTCAACAGCGGTAAGATCCTTGAGAGTTTTCGCCCCGAAGAACGTTTTCCAATGATGAGCA
CTTTTAAAGTTCTGCTATGTGGCGCGGTATTATCCCGTGTTGACGCCGGGCAAGAGCAACTCGGTCGCCG
CATACACTATTCTCAGAATGACTTGGTTGAGTACTCACCAGTCACAGAAAAGCATCTTACGGATGGCATG
ACAGTAAGAGAATTATGCAGTGCTGCCATAACCATGAGTGATAACACTGCGGCCAACTTACTTCTGACAA
CGATCGGAGGACCGAAGGAGCTAACCGCTTTTTTGCACAACATGGGGGATCATGTAACTCGCCTTGATCG
TTGGGAACCGGAGCTGAATGAAGCCATACCAAACGACGAGCGTGACACCACGATGCCTGTAGCAATGGCA
ACAACGTTGCGCAAACTATTAACTGGCGAACTACTTACTCTAGCTTCCCGGCAACAATTAATAGACTGGA
TGGAGGCGGATAAAGTTGCAGGACCACTTCTGCGCTCGGCCCTTCCGGCTGGCTGGTTTATTGCTGATAA
ATCTGGAGCCGGTGAGCGTGGGTCTCGCGGTATCATTGCAGCACTGGGGCCAGATGGTAAGCCCTCCCGT
ATCGTAGTTATCTACACGACGGGGAGTCAGGCAACTATGGATGAACGAAATAGACAGATCGCTGAGATAG
GTGCCTCACTGATTAAGCATTGGTAACTGTCAGACCAAGTTTACTCATATATACTTTAGATTGATTTAAA
ACTTCATTTTTAATTTAAAAGGATCTAGGTGAAGATCCTTTTTGATAATCTCATGACCAAAATCCCTTAA
CGTGAGTTTTCGTTCCACTGAGCGTCAGACCCCGTAGAAAAGATCAAAGGATCTTCTTGAGATCCTTTTT
TTCTGCGCGTAATCTGCTGCTTGCAAACAAAAAAACCACCGCTACCAGCGGTGGTTTGTTTGCCGGATCA
AGAGCTACCAACTCTTTTTCCGAAGGTAACTGGCTTCAGCAGAGCGCAGATACCAAATACTGTTCTTCTA
GTGTAGCCGTAGTTAGGCCACCACTTCAAGAACTCTGTAGCACCGCCTACATACCTCGCTCTGCTAATCC
TGTTACCAGTGGCTGCTGCCAGTGGCGATAAGTCGTGTCTTACCGGGTTGGACTCAAGACGATAGTTACC
GGATAAGGCGCAGCGGTCGGGCTGAACGGGGGGTTCGTGCACACAGCCCAGCTTGGAGCGAACGACCTAC
ACCGAACTGAGATACCTACAGCGTGAGCTATGAGAAAGCGCCACGCTTCCCGAAGGGAGAAAGGCGGACA
GGTATCCGGTAAGCGGCAGGGTCGGAACAGGAGAGCGCACGAGGGAGCTTCCAGGGGGAAACGCCTGGTA
TCTTTATAGTCCTGTCGGGTTTCGCCACCTCTGACTTGAGCGTCGATTTTTGTGATGCTCGTCAGGGGGG
CGGAGCCTATGGAAAAACGCCAGCAACGCGGCCTTTTTACGGTTCCTGGCCTTTTGCTGGCCTTTTGCTC
ACATGTTCTTTCCTGCGTTATCCCCTGATTCTGTGGATAACCGTATTACCGCCTTTGAGTGAGCTGATAC
CGCTCGCCGCAGCCGAACGACCGAGCGCAGCGAGTCAGTGAGCGAGGAAGCGGAAGAGCGCCCAATACGC
AAACCGCCTCTCCCCGCGCGTTGGCCGATTCATTAATGCAGCAAGCTCATGGCTGACTAATTTTTTTTAT
TTATGCAGAGGCCGAGGCCGCCTCGGCCTCTGAGCTATTCCAGAAGTAGTGAGGAGGCTTTTTTGGAGGC
CTAGGCTTTTGCAAAAAGCTCCCCGTGGCACGACAGGTTTCCCGACTGGAAAGCGGGCAGTGAGCGCAAC
GCAATTAATGTGAGTTAGCTCACTCATTAGGCACCCCAGGCTTTACACTTTATGCTTCCGGCTCGTATGT
TGTGTGGAATTGTGAGCGGATAACAATTTCACACAGGAAACAGCTATGACATGATTACGAATTTCACAAA
TAAAGCATTTTTTTCACTGCATTCTAGTTGTGGTTTGTCCAAACTCATCAATGTATCTTATCATGTCTGG
ATCAACTGGATAACTCAAGCTAACCAAAATCATCCCAAACTTCCCACCCCATACCCTATTACCACTGCCA
ATTACCTGTGGTTTCATTTACTCTAAACCTGTGATTCCTCTGAATTATTTTCATTTTAAAGAAATTGTAT
TTGTTAAATATGTACTACAAACTTAGTAGT
